>Addgene plasmid #113679 | pJEP304-pAAV-EFS-dSaCas9-VP64-pA | depositor full sequence | sequence record 214975 | pJEP304-pAAV-EFS-dSaCas9-VP64-pA sequence 6739 bps
CCTGCAGGCAGCTGCGCGCTCGCTCGCTCACTGAGGCCGCCCGGGCAAAGCCCGGGCGTCGGGCGACCTT
TGGTCGCCCGGCCTCAGTGAGCGAGCGAGCGCGCAGAGAGGGAGTGGCCAACTCCATCACTAGGGGTTCC
TGCGGCCGCACGCGTTCGAGTGGCTCCGGTGCCCGTCAGTGGGCAGAGCGCACATCGCCCACAGTCCCCG
AGAAGTTGGGGGGAGGGGTCGGCAATTGAACGGGTGCCTAGAGAAGGTGGCGCGGGGTAAACTGGGAAAG
TGATGTCGTGTACTGGCTCCGCCTTTTTCCCGAGGGTGGGGGAGAACCGTATATAAGTGCAGTAGTCGCC
GTGAACGTTCTTTTTCGCAACGGGTTTGCCGCCAGAACACAGGTGTCGTGACGCGGGAATTCGGTACCAC
CGGTGCCACCATGGCCCCAAAGAAGAAGCGGAAGGTCGGTATCCACGGAGTCCCAGCAGCCAAGCGGAAC
TACATCCTGGGCCTGGCCATCGGCATCACCAGCGTGGGCTACGGCATCATCGACTACGAGACACGGGACG
TGATCGATGCCGGCGTGCGGCTGTTCAAAGAGGCCAACGTGGAAAACAACGAGGGCAGGCGGAGCAAGAG
AGGCGCCAGAAGGCTGAAGCGGCGGAGGCGGCATAGAATCCAGAGAGTGAAGAAGCTGCTGTTCGACTAC
AACCTGCTGACCGACCACAGCGAGCTGAGCGGCATCAACCCCTACGAGGCCAGAGTGAAGGGCCTGAGCC
AGAAGCTGAGCGAGGAAGAGTTCTCTGCCGCCCTGCTGCACCTGGCCAAGAGAAGAGGCGTGCACAACGT
GAACGAGGTGGAAGAGGACACCGGCAACGAGCTGTCCACCAAAGAGCAGATCAGCCGGAACAGCAAGGCC
CTGGAAGAGAAATACGTGGCCGAACTGCAGCTGGAACGGCTGAAGAAAGACGGCGAAGTGCGGGGCAGCA
TCAACAGATTCAAGACCAGCGACTACGTGAAAGAAGCCAAACAGCTGCTGAAGGTGCAGAAGGCCTACCA
CCAGCTGGACCAGAGCTTCATCGACACCTACATCGACCTGCTGGAAACCCGGCGGACCTACTATGAGGGA
CCTGGCGAGGGCAGCCCCTTCGGCTGGAAGGACATCAAAGAATGGTACGAGATGCTGATGGGCCACTGCA
CCTACTTCCCCGAGGAACTGCGGAGCGTGAAGTACGCCTACAACGCCGACCTGTACAACGCCCTGAACGA
CCTGAACAATCTCGTGATCACCAGGGACGAGAACGAGAAGCTGGAATATTACGAGAAGTTCCAGATCATC
GAGAACGTGTTCAAGCAGAAGAAGAAGCCCACCCTGAAGCAGATCGCCAAAGAAATCCTCGTGAACGAAG
AGGATATTAAGGGCTACAGAGTGACCAGCACCGGCAAGCCCGAGTTCACCAACCTGAAGGTGTACCACGA
CATCAAGGACATTACCGCCCGGAAAGAGATTATTGAGAACGCCGAGCTGCTGGATCAGATTGCCAAGATC
CTGACCATCTACCAGAGCAGCGAGGACATCCAGGAAGAACTGACCAATCTGAACTCCGAGCTGACCCAGG
AAGAGATCGAGCAGATCTCTAATCTGAAGGGCTATACCGGCACCCACAACCTGAGCCTGAAGGCCATCAA
CCTGATCCTGGACGAGCTGTGGCACACCAACGACAACCAGATCGCTATCTTCAACCGGCTGAAGCTGGTG
CCCAAGAAGGTGGACCTGTCCCAGCAGAAAGAGATCCCCACCACCCTGGTGGACGACTTCATCCTGAGCC
CCGTCGTGAAGAGAAGCTTCATCCAGAGCATCAAAGTGATCAACGCCATCATCAAGAAGTACGGCCTGCC
CAACGACATCATTATCGAGCTGGCCCGCGAGAAGAACTCCAAGGACGCCCAGAAAATGATCAACGAGATG
CAGAAGCGGAACCGGCAGACCAACGAGCGGATCGAGGAAATCATCCGGACCACCGGCAAAGAGAACGCCA
AGTACCTGATCGAGAAGATCAAGCTGCACGACATGCAGGAAGGCAAGTGCCTGTACAGCCTGGAAGCCAT
CCCTCTGGAAGATCTGCTGAACAACCCCTTCAACTATGAGGTGGACCACATCATCCCCAGAAGCGTGTCC
TTCGACAACAGCTTCAACAACAAGGTGCTCGTGAAGCAGGAAGAAGCCAGCAAGAAGGGCAACCGGACCC
CATTCCAGTACCTGAGCAGCAGCGACAGCAAGATCAGCTACGAAACCTTCAAGAAGCACATCCTGAATCT
GGCCAAGGGCAAGGGCAGAATCAGCAAGACCAAGAAAGAGTATCTGCTGGAAGAACGGGACATCAACAGG
TTCTCCGTGCAGAAAGACTTCATCAACCGGAACCTGGTGGATACCAGATACGCCACCAGAGGCCTGATGA
ACCTGCTGCGGAGCTACTTCAGAGTGAACAACCTGGACGTGAAAGTGAAGTCCATCAATGGCGGCTTCAC
CAGCTTTCTGCGGCGGAAGTGGAAGTTTAAGAAAGAGCGGAACAAGGGGTACAAGCACCACGCCGAGGAC
GCCCTGATCATTGCCAACGCCGATTTCATCTTCAAAGAGTGGAAGAAACTGGACAAGGCCAAAAAAGTGA
TGGAAAACCAGATGTTCGAGGAAAAGCAGGCCGAGAGCATGCCCGAGATCGAAACCGAGCAGGAGTACAA
AGAGATCTTCATCACCCCCCACCAGATCAAGCACATTAAGGACTTCAAGGACTACAAGTACAGCCACCGG
GTGGACAAGAAGCCTAATAGAGAGCTGATTAACGACACCCTGTACTCCACCCGGAAGGACGACAAGGGCA
ACACCCTGATCGTGAACAATCTGAACGGCCTGTACGACAAGGACAATGACAAGCTGAAAAAGCTGATCAA
CAAGAGCCCCGAAAAGCTGCTGATGTACCACCACGACCCCCAGACCTACCAGAAACTGAAGCTGATTATG
GAACAGTACGGCGACGAGAAGAATCCCCTGTACAAGTACTACGAGGAAACCGGGAACTACCTGACCAAGT
ACTCCAAAAAGGACAACGGCCCCGTGATCAAGAAGATTAAGTATTACGGCAACAAACTGAACGCCCATCT
GGACATCACCGACGACTACCCCAACAGCAGAAACAAGGTCGTGAAGCTGTCCCTGAAGCCCTACAGATTC
GACGTGTACCTGGACAATGGCGTGTACAAGTTCGTGACCGTGAAGAATCTGGATGTGATCAAAAAAGAAA
ACTACTACGAAGTGAATAGCAAGTGCTATGAGGAAGCTAAGAAGCTGAAGAAGATCAGCAACCAGGCCGA
GTTTATCGCCTCCTTCTACAACAACGATCTGATCAAGATCAACGGCGAGCTGTATAGAGTGATCGGCGTG
AACAACGACCTGCTGAACCGGATCGAAGTGAACATGATCGACATCACCTACCGCGAGTACCTGGAAAACA
TGAACGACAAGAGGCCCCCCAGGATCATTAAGACAATCGCCTCCAAGACCCAGAGCATTAAGAAGTACAG
CACAGACATTCTGGGCAACCTGTATGAAGTGAAATCTAAGAAGCACCCTCAGATCATCAAAAAGGGCAAA
AGGCCGGCGGCCACGAAAAAGGCCGGCCAGGCAAAAAAGAAAAAGGGATCCGAGGCCAGCGGTTCCGGAC
GGGCTGACGCATTGGACGATTTTGATCTGGATATGCTGGGAAGTGACGCCCTCGATGATTTTGACCTTGA
CATGCTTGGTTCGGATGCCCTTGATGACTTTGACCTCGACATGCTCGGCAGTGACGCCCTTGATGATTTC
GACCTGGACATGCTGATTAACTCAAGATGATCTAGACATATGGATATCTGACTAGTCTCGAGTTTATTGC
AGCTTATAATGGTTACAAATAAAGCAATAGCATCACAAATTTCACAAATAAAGCATTTTTTTCACTGGAC
CGAGCGGCCGCAGGAACCCCTAGTGATGGAGTTGGCCACTCCCTCTCTGCGCGCTCGCTCGCTCACTGAG
GCCGGGCGACCAAAGGTCGCCCGACGCCCGGGCTTTGCCCGGGCGGCCTCAGTGAGCGAGCGAGCGCGCA
GCTGCCTGCAGGGGCGCCTGATGCGGTATTTTCTCCTTACGCATCTGTGCGGTATTTCACACCGCATA
[142 nt withheld, positions 4199-4340]
C
[141 nt withheld, positions 4342-4482]
CCTTTGACGTTGGAGTCCACGTTCTTT
[37 nt withheld, positions 4510-4546]
ACCCTATCTCGGGCTATTCTTTTGATTTATAAGGGATTTTGCCGATTTCGGCCTATTGGTTAAAAAATGA
GCTGATTTAACAAAAATTTAACGCGAATTTTAACAAAATATTAACGTTTACAATTTTATGGTGCACTCTC
AGTACAATCTGCTCTGATGCCGCATAGTTAAGCCAGCCCCGACACCCGCCAACACCCGCTGACGCGCCCT
GACGGGCTTGTCTGCTCCCGGCATCCGCTTACAGACAAGCTGTGACCGTCTCCGGGAGCTGCATGTGTCA
GAGGTTTTCACCGTCATCACCGAAACGCGCGAGACGAAAGGGCCTCGTGATACGCCTATTTTTATAGGTT
AATGTCATGATAATAATGGTTTCTTAGACGTCAGGTGGCACTTTTCGGGGAAATGTGCGCGGAACCCCTA
TTTGTTTATTTTTCTAAATACATTCAAATATGTATCCGCTCATGAGACAATAACCCTGATAAATGCTTCA
ATAATATTGAAAAAGGAAGAGTATGAGTATTCAACATTTCCGTGTCGCCCTTATTCCCTTTTTTGCGGCA
TTTTGCCTTCCTGTTTTTGCTCACCCAGAAACGCTGGTGAAAGTAAAAGATGCTGAAGATCAGTTGGGTG
CACGAGTGGGTTACATCGAACTGGATCTCAACAGCGGTAAGATCCTTGAGAGTTTTCGCCCCGAAGAACG
TTTTCCAATGATGAGCACTTTTAAAGTTCTGCTATGTGGCGCGGTATTATCCCGTATTGACGCCGGGCAA
GAGCAACTCGGTCGCCGCATACACTATTCTCAGAATGACTTGGTTGAGTACTCACCAGTCACAGAAAAGC
ATCTTACGGATGGCATGACAGTAAGAGAATTATGCAGTGCTGCCATAACCATGAGTGATAACACTGCGGC
CAACTTACTTCTGACAACGATCGGAGGACCGAAGGAGCTAACCGCTTTTTTGCACAACATGGGGGATCAT
GTAACTCGCCTTGATCGTTGGGAACCGGAGCTGAATGAAGCCATACCAAACGACGAGCGTGACACCACGA
TGCCTGTAGCAATGGCAACAACGTTGCGCAAACTATTAACTGGCGAACTACTTACTCTAGCTTCCCGGCA
ACAATTAATAGACTGGATGGAGGCGGATAAAGTTGCAGGACCACTTCTGCGCTCGGCCCTTCCGGCTGGC
TGGTTTATTGCTGATAAATCTGGAGCCGGTGAGCGTGGGTCTCGCGGTATCATTGCAGCACTGGGGCCAG
ATGGTAAGCCCTCCCGTATCGTAGTTATCTACACGACGGGGAGTCAGGCAACTATGGATGAACGAAATAG
ACAGATCGCTGAGATAGGTGCCTCACTGATTAAGCATTGGTAACTGTCAGACCAAGTTTACTCATATATA
CTTTAGATTGATTTAAAACTTCATTTTTAATTTAAAAGGATCTAGGTGAAGATCCTTTTTGATAATCTCA
TGACCAAAATCCCTTAACGTGAGTTTTCGTTCCACTGAGCGTCAGACCCCGTAGAAAAGATCAAAGGATC
TTCTTGAGATCCTTTTTTTCTGCGCGTAATCTGCTGCTTGCAAACAAAAAAACCACCGCTACCAGCGGTG
GTTTGTTTGCCGGATCAAGAGCTACCAACTCTTTTTCCGAAGGTAACTGGCTTCAGCAGAGCGCAGATAC
CAAATACTGTCCTTCTAGTGTAGCCGTAGTTAGGCCACCACTTCAAGAACTCTGTAGCACCGCCTACATA
CCTCGCTCTGCTAATCCTGTTACCAGTGGCTGCTGCCAGTGGCGATAAGTCGTGTCTTACCGGGTTGGAC
TCAAGACGATAGTTACCGGATAAGGCGCAGCGGTCGGGCTGAACGGGGGGTTCGTGCACACAGCCCAGCT
TGGAGCGAACGACCTACACCGAACTGAGATACCTACAGCGTGAGCTATGAGAAAGCGCCACGCTTCCCGA
AGGGAGAAAGGCGGACAGGTATCCGGTAAGCGGCAGGGTCGGAACAGGAGAGCGCACGAGGGAGCTTCCA
GGGGGAAACGCCTGGTATCTTTATAGTCCTGTCGGGTTTCGCCACCTCTGACTTGAGCGTCGATTTTTGT
GATGCTCGTCAGGGGGGCGGAGCCTATGGAAAAACGCCAGCAACGCGGCCTTTTTACGGTTCCTGGCCTT
TTGCTGGCCTTTTGCTCACATGT
Features (pLannotate 1.2.2; 14 found; start..end, strand, type, name):
      1..141     -  repeat_region  AAV2 ITR: inverted terminal repeat of adeno-associated virus serotype 2 inverted
    181..392     +  promoter       EF-1α core promoter: core promoter for human elongation factor EF-1α
    482..3637    +  CDS            cas9: CAS9_STAAU - Experimental evidence at protein level: Swiss-Prot protein existence level 1. CRISPR (clustered regularly interspaced short palindromic repeat) is an adaptive immune system that provides protection against mobile genetic elements (viruses, transposable elements and conjugative plasmids). CRISPR clusters contain spacers, sequences complementary to antecedent mobile elements, and target invading nucleic acids. CRISPR clusters are transcribed and processed into CRISPR RNA (crRNA). In type II CRISPR systems correct processing of pre-crRNA requires a trans- encoded small RNA (tracrRNA)
   3638..3685    +  CDS            nucleoplasmin NLS: bipartite nuclear localization signal from nucleoplasmin
   3836..3852    +  CDS            VP96 (fragment): 6 tandem repeats of the minimal activation domain of herpes simplex virus VP16 (Cheng et al., 2013)
   3912..3987    +  polyA_signal   SV40 poly(A) signal (fragment): SV40 polyadenylation signal
   4002..4142    +  repeat_region  AAV2 ITR: inverted terminal repeat of adeno-associated virus serotype 2 inverted
   4147..4198    -  misc_feature   bom (fragment): basis of mobility region from pBR322
   4217..4597    +  rep_origin     M13 ori (sequence partly withheld): M13 bacteriophage origin of replication; arrow indicates direction of (+) strand synthesis
   4673..4722    -  misc_feature   bom (fragment): basis of mobility region from pBR322
   4824..4859    -  CDS            rop (fragment): Rop protein, which maintains plasmids at low copy number; rop
   4954..5058    +  promoter       AmpR promoter: bla
   5059..5919    +  CDS            AmpR: β-lactamase; bla; confers resistance to ampicillin, carbenicillin, and related antibiotics
   6090..6678    +  rep_origin     ori: high-copy-number ColE1/pMB1/pBR322/pUC origin of replication
