>Addgene plasmid #113679 | pJEP304-pAAV-EFS-dSaCas9-VP64-pA | addgene full sequence | sequence record 229549 | Addgene NGS Result
CCTGCAGGCAGCTGCGCGCTCGCTCGCTCACTGAGGCCGCCCGGGCGTCGGGCGACCTTTGGTCGCCCGG
CCTCAGTGAGCGAGCGAGCGCGCAGAGAGGGAGTGGCCAACTCCATCACTAGGGGTTCCTGCGGCCGCAC
GCGTTCGAGTGGCTCCGGTGCCCGTCAGTGGGCAGAGCGCACATCGCCCACAGTCCCCGAGAAGTTGGGG
GGAGGGGTCGGCAATTGAACCGGTGCCTAGAGAAGGTGGCGCGGGGTAAACTGGGAAAGTGATGTCGTGT
ACTGGCTCCGCCTTTTTCCCGAGGGTGGGGGAGAACCGTATATAAGTGCAGTAGTCGCCGTGAACGTTCT
TTTTCGCAACGGGTTTGCCGCCAGAACACAGGTGTCGTGACGCGGGAATTCGGTACCACCGGTGCCACCA
TGGCCCCAAAGAAGAAGCGGAAGGTCGGTATCCACGGAGTCCCAGCAGCCAAGCGGAACTACATCCTGGG
CCTGGCCATCGGCATCACCAGCGTGGGCTACGGCATCATCGACTACGAGACACGGGACGTGATCGATGCC
GGCGTGCGGCTGTTCAAAGAGGCCAACGTGGAAAACAACGAGGGCAGGCGGAGCAAGAGAGGCGCCAGAA
GGCTGAAGCGGCGGAGGCGGCATAGAATCCAGAGAGTGAAGAAGCTGCTGTTCGACTACAACCTGCTGAC
CGACCACAGCGAGCTGAGCGGCATCAACCCCTACGAGGCCAGAGTGAAGGGCCTGAGCCAGAAGCTGAGC
GAGGAAGAGTTCTCTGCCGCCCTGCTGCACCTGGCCAAGAGAAGAGGCGTGCACAACGTGAACGAGGTGG
AAGAGGACACCGGCAACGAGCTGTCCACCAAAGAGCAGATCAGCCGGAACAGCAAGGCCCTGGAAGAGAA
ATACGTGGCCGAACTGCAGCTGGAACGGCTGAAGAAAGACGGCGAAGTGCGGGGCAGCATCAACAGATTC
AAGACCAGCGACTACGTGAAAGAAGCCAAACAGCTGCTGAAGGTGCAGAAGGCCTACCACCAGCTGGACC
AGAGCTTCATCGACACCTACATCGACCTGCTGGAAACCCGGCGGACCTACTATGAGGGACCTGGCGAGGG
CAGCCCCTTCGGCTGGAAGGACATCAAAGAATGGTACGAGATGCTGATGGGCCACTGCACCTACTTCCCC
GAGGAACTGCGGAGCGTGAAGTACGCCTACAACGCCGACCTGTACAACGCCCTGAACGACCTGAACAATC
TCGTGATCACCAGGGACGAGAACGAGAAGCTGGAATATTACGAGAAGTTCCAGATCATCGAGAACGTGTT
CAAGCAGAAGAAGAAGCCCACCCTGAAGCAGATCGCCAAAGAAATCCTCGTGAACGAAGAGGATATTAAG
GGCTACAGAGTGACCAGCACCGGCAAGCCCGAGTTCACCAACCTGAAGGTGTACCACGACATCAAGGACA
TTACCGCCCGGAAAGAGATTATTGAGAACGCCGAGCTGCTGGATCAGATTGCCAAGATCCTGACCATCTA
CCAGAGCAGCGAGGACATCCAGGAAGAACTGACCAATCTGAACTCCGAGCTGACCCAGGAAGAGATCGAG
CAGATCTCTAATCTGAAGGGCTATACCGGCACCCACAACCTGAGCCTGAAGGCCATCAACCTGATCCTGG
ACGAGCTGTGGCACACCAACGACAACCAGATCGCTATCTTCAACCGGCTGAAGCTGGTGCCCAAGAAGGT
GGACCTGTCCCAGCAGAAAGAGATCCCCACCACCCTGGTGGACGACTTCATCCTGAGCCCCGTCGTGAAG
AGAAGCTTCATCCAGAGCATCAAAGTGATCAACGCCATCATCAAGAAGTACGGCCTGCCCAACGACATCA
TTATCGAGCTGGCCCGCGAGAAGAACTCCAAGGACGCCCAGAAAATGATCAACGAGATGCAGAAGCGGAA
CCGGCAGACCAACGAGCGGATCGAGGAAATCATCCGGACCACCGGCAAAGAGAACGCCAAGTACCTGATC
GAGAAGATCAAGCTGCACGACATGCAGGAAGGCAAGTGCCTGTACAGCCTGGAAGCCATCCCTCTGGAAG
ATCTGCTGAACAACCCCTTCAACTATGAGGTGGACCACATCATCCCCAGAAGCGTGTCCTTCGACAACAG
CTTCAACAACAAGGTGCTCGTGAAGCAGGAAGAAGCCAGCAAGAAGGGCAACCGGACCCCATTCCAGTAC
CTGAGCAGCAGCGACAGCAAGATCAGCTACGAAACCTTCAAGAAGCACATCCTGAATCTGGCCAAGGGCA
AGGGCAGAATCAGCAAGACCAAGAAAGAGTATCTGCTGGAAGAACGGGACATCAACAGGTTCTCCGTGCA
GAAAGACTTCATCAACCGGAACCTGGTGGATACCAGATACGCCACCAGAGGCCTGATGAACCTGCTGCGG
AGCTACTTCAGAGTGAACAACCTGGACGTGAAAGTGAAGTCCATCAATGGCGGCTTCACCAGCTTTCTGC
GGCGGAAGTGGAAGTTTAAGAAAGAGCGGAACAAGGGGTACAAGCACCACGCCGAGGACGCCCTGATCAT
TGCCAACGCCGATTTCATCTTCAAAGAGTGGAAGAAACTGGACAAGGCCAAAAAAGTGATGGAAAACCAG
ATGTTCGAGGAAAAGCAGGCCGAGAGCATGCCCGAGATCGAAACCGAGCAGGAGTACAAAGAGATCTTCA
TCACCCCCCACCAGATCAAGCACATTAAGGACTTCAAGGACTACAAGTACAGCCACCGGGTGGACAAGAA
GCCTAATAGAGAGCTGATTAACGACACCCTGTACTCCACCCGGAAGGACGACAAGGGCAACACCCTGATC
GTGAACAATCTGAACGGCCTGTACGACAAGGACAATGACAAGCTGAAAAAGCTGATCAACAAGAGCCCCG
AAAAGCTGCTGATGTACCACCACGACCCCCAGACCTACCAGAAACTGAAGCTGATTATGGAACAGTACGG
CGACGAGAAGAATCCCCTGTACAAGTACTACGAGGAAACCGGGAACTACCTGACCAAGTACTCCAAAAAG
GACAACGGCCCCGTGATCAAGAAGATTAAGTATTACGGCAACAAACTGAACGCCCATCTGGACATCACCG
ACGACTACCCCAACAGCAGAAACAAGGTCGTGAAGCTGTCCCTGAAGCCCTACAGATTCGACGTGTACCT
GGACAATGGCGTGTACAAGTTCGTGACCGTGAAGAATCTGGATGTGATCAAAAAAGAAAACTACTACGAA
GTGAATAGCAAGTGCTATGAGGAAGCTAAGAAGCTGAAGAAGATCAGCAACCAGGCCGAGTTTATCGCCT
CCTTCTACAACAACGATCTGATCAAGATCAACGGCGAGCTGTATAGAGTGATCGGCGTGAACAACGACCT
GCTGAACCGGATCGAAGTGAACATGATCGACATCACCTACCGCGAGTACCTGGAAAACATGAACGACAAG
AGGCCCCCCAGGATCATTAAGACAATCGCCTCCAAGACCCAGAGCATTAAGAAGTACAGCACAGACATTC
TGGGCAACCTGTATGAAGTGAAATCTAAGAAGCACCCTCAGATCATCAAAAAGGGCAAAAGGCCGGCGGC
CACGAAAAAGGCCGGCCAGGCAAAAAAGAAAAAGGGATCCGAGGCCAGCGGTTCCGGACGGGCTGACGCA
TTGGACGATTTTGATCTGGATATGCTGGGAAGTGACGCCCTCGATGATTTTGACCTTGACATGCTTGGTT
CGGATGCCCTTGATGACTTTGACCTCGACATGCTCGGCAGTGACGCCCTTGATGATTTCGACCTGGACAT
GCTGATTAACTCAAGATGATCTAGACATATGGATATCTGACTAGTCTCGAGTTTATTGCAGCTTATAATG
GTTACAAATAAAGCAATAGCATCACAAATTTCACAAATAAAGCATTTTTTTCACTGGACCGAGCGGCCGC
AGGAACCCCTAGTGATGGAGTTGGCCACTCCCTCTCTGCGCGCTCGCTCGCTCACTGAGGCCGGGCGACC
AAAGGTCGCCCGACGCCCGGGCTTTGCCCGGGCGGCCTCAGTGAGCGAGCGAGCGCGCAGCTGCCTGCAG
GGGCGCCTGATGCGGTATTTTCTCCTTACGCATCTGTGCGGTATTTCACACCGCATA
[95 nt withheld, positions 4188-4282]
T
[46 nt withheld, positions 4284-4329]
C
[141 nt withheld, positions 4331-4471]
CCTTTGACGTTGGAGTCCACGTTCTTT
[37 nt withheld, positions 4499-4535]
ACTCTATCTCGGGCTATTCTTTTGATTTATAAGGGATTTTGCCGATTTCGGTCTATTGGTTAAAAAATGA
GCTGATTTAACAAAAATTTAACGCGAATTTTAACAAAATATTAACGTTTACAATTTTATGGTGCACTCTC
AGTACAATCTGCTCTGATGCCGCATAGTTAAGCCAGCCCCGACACCCGCCAACACCCGCTGACGCGCCCT
GACGGGCTTGTCTGCTCCCGGCATCCGCTTACAGACAAGCTGTGACCGTCTCCGGGAGCTGCATGTGTCA
GAGGTTTTCACCGTCATCACCGAAACGCGCGAGACGAAAGGGCCTCGTGATACGCCTATTTTTATAGGTT
AATGTCATGATAATAATGGTTTCTTAGACGTCAGGTGGCACTTTTCGGGGAAATGTGCGCGGAACCCCTA
TTTGTTTATTTTTCTAAATACATTCAAATATGTATCCGCTCATGAGACAATAACCCTGATAAATGCTTCA
ATAATATTGAAAAAGGAAGAGTATGAGTATTCAACATTTCCGTGTCGCCCTTATTCCCTTTTTTGCGGCA
TTTTGCCTTCCTGTTTTTGCTCACCCAGAAACGCTGGTGAAAGTAAAAGATGCTGAAGATCAGTTGGGTG
CACGAGTGGGTTACATCGAACTGGATCTCAACAGCGGTAAGATCCTTGAGAGTTTTCGCCCCGAAGAACG
TTTTCCAATGATGAGCACTTTTAAAGTTCTGCTATGTGGCGCGGTATTATCCCGTATTGACGCCGGGCAA
GAGCAACTCGGTCGCCGCATACACTATTCTCAGAATGACTTGGTTGAGTACTCACCAGTCACAGAAAAGC
ATCTTACGGATGGCATGACAGTAAGAGAATTATGCAGTGCTGCCATAACCATGAGTGATAACACTGCGGC
CAACTTACTTCTGACAACGATCGGAGGACCGAAGGAGCTAACCGCTTTTTTGCACAACATGGGGGATCAT
GTAACTCGCCTTGATCGTTGGGAACCGGAGCTGAATGAAGCCATACCAAACGACGAGCGTGACACCACGA
TGCCTGTAGCAATGGCAACAACGTTGCGCAAACTATTAACTGGCGAACTACTTACTCTAGCTTCCCGGCA
ACAATTAATAGACTGGATGGAGGCGGATAAAGTTGCAGGACCACTTCTGCGCTCGGCCCTTCCGGCTGGC
TGGTTTATTGCTGATAAATCTGGAGCCGGTGAGCGTGGGTCTCGCGGTATCATTGCAGCACTGGGGCCAG
ATGGTAAGCCCTCCCGTATCGTAGTTATCTACACGACGGGGAGTCAGGCAACTATGGATGAACGAAATAG
ACAGATCGCTGAGATAGGTGCCTCACTGATTAAGCATTGGTAACTGTCAGACCAAGTTTACTCATATATA
CTTTAGATTGATTTAAAACTTCATTTTTAATTTAAAAGGATCTAGGTGAAGATCCTTTTTGATAATCTCA
TGACCAAAATCCCTTAACGTGAGTTTTCGTTCCACTGAGCGTCAGACCCCGTAGAAAAGATCAAAGGATC
TTCTTGAGATCCTTTTTTTCTGCGCGTAATCTGCTGCTTGCAAACAAAAAAACCACCGCTACCAGCGGTG
GTTTGTTTGCCGGATCAAGAGCTACCAACTCTTTTTCCGAAGGTAACTGGCTTCAGCAGAGCGCAGATAC
CAAATACTGTTCTTCTAGTGTAGCCGTAGTTAGGCCACCACTTCAAGAACTCTGTAGCACCGCCTACATA
CCTCGCTCTGCTAATCCTGTTACCAGTGGCTGCTGCCAGTGGCGATAAGTCGTGTCTTACCGGGTTGGAC
TCAAGACGATAGTTACCGGATAAGGCGCAGCGGTCGGGCTGAACGGGGGGTTCGTGCACACAGCCCAGCT
TGGAGCGAACGACCTACACCGAACTGAGATACCTACAGCGTGAGCTATGAGAAAGCGCCACGCTTCCCGA
AGGGAGAAAGGCGGACAGGTATCCGGTAAGCGGCAGGGTCGGAACAGGAGAGCGCACGAGGGAGCTTCCA
GGGGGAAACGCCTGGTATCTTTATAGTCCTGTCGGGTTTCGCCACCTCTGACTTGAGCGTCGATTTTTGT
GATGCTCGTCAGGGGGGCGGAGCCTATGGAAAAACGCCAGCAACGCGGCCTTTTTACGGTTCCTGGCCTT
TTGCTGGCCTTTTGCTCACATGT
Features (pLannotate 1.2.2; 15 found; start..end, strand, type, name):
     12..39      +  repeat_region  AAV2 ITR (fragment): inverted terminal repeat of adeno-associated virus serotype 2 inverted
     68..95      +  repeat_region  AAV2 ITR (fragment): inverted terminal repeat of adeno-associated virus serotype 2 inverted
    170..381     +  promoter       EF-1α core promoter: core promoter for human elongation factor EF-1α
    471..3626    +  CDS            cas9: CAS9_STAAU - Experimental evidence at protein level: Swiss-Prot protein existence level 1. CRISPR (clustered regularly interspaced short palindromic repeat) is an adaptive immune system that provides protection against mobile genetic elements (viruses, transposable elements and conjugative plasmids). CRISPR clusters contain spacers, sequences complementary to antecedent mobile elements, and target invading nucleic acids. CRISPR clusters are transcribed and processed into CRISPR RNA (crRNA). In type II CRISPR systems correct processing of pre-crRNA requires a trans- encoded small RNA (tracrRNA)
   3627..3674    +  CDS            nucleoplasmin NLS: bipartite nuclear localization signal from nucleoplasmin
   3825..3841    +  CDS            VP96 (fragment): 6 tandem repeats of the minimal activation domain of herpes simplex virus VP16 (Cheng et al., 2013)
   3901..3976    +  polyA_signal   SV40 poly(A) signal (fragment): SV40 polyadenylation signal
   3991..4131    +  repeat_region  AAV2 ITR: inverted terminal repeat of adeno-associated virus serotype 2 inverted
   4136..4187    -  misc_feature   bom (fragment): basis of mobility region from pBR322
   4206..4661    +  rep_origin     f1 ori (sequence partly withheld): f1 bacteriophage origin of replication; arrow indicates direction of (+) strand synthesis
   4662..4711    -  misc_feature   bom (fragment): basis of mobility region from pBR322
   4813..4848    -  CDS            rop (fragment): Rop protein, which maintains plasmids at low copy number; rop
   4943..5047    +  promoter       AmpR promoter: bla
   5048..5908    +  CDS            AmpR: β-lactamase; bla; confers resistance to ampicillin, carbenicillin, and related antibiotics
   6079..6667    +  rep_origin     ori: high-copy-number ColE1/pMB1/pBR322/pUC origin of replication
