[The description below was written by a language model from this plasmid's Addgene catalogue record and pLannotate feature annotations shown in this document.]
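Description:
pJEP304-pAAV-EFS-dSaCas9-VP64-pA is an adeno-associated virus transfer plasmid of about 6.7 kb that carries a CRISPR activation effector between AAV2 inverted terminal repeats. It is propagated in E. coli as a high-copy plasmid through a ColE1/pUC-type origin and selected with ampicillin via the β-lactamase gene. The backbone also contains an f1/M13 phage origin and small remnants of pBR322 bom and rop sequences. The ITRs are the cis elements needed for replication and packaging of the intervening cassette into recombinant AAV particles. The depositor's sequence shows both ITRs intact, whereas the repository's sequencing result (slightly shorter at 6,728 nt) resolves the left ITR only as short fragments. Such a difference could reflect the difficulty of sequencing these repeats or partial ITR loss, and the record does not settle which.

The payload is a single expression cassette driven by the EFS promoter, the compact core of the human EF-1α promoter, which saves space within AAV's limited packaging capacity. It expresses a catalytically inactivated Staphylococcus aureus Cas9 (dSaCas9) flanked by nuclear localization signals. A C-terminal nucleoplasmin NLS is annotated, while the N-terminal NLS listed in the catalogue is not picked up in the feature tables. The protein is fused at its C terminus to VP64, four tandem copies of the herpes simplex VP16 minimal activation domain, which the annotation software detects only as a short VP16-repeat fragment. A short SV40 polyadenylation signal terminates the transcript. No guide RNA cassette is annotated, so the targeting sgRNA presumably has to be supplied from a separate construct. Guided to a promoter region, dSaCas9-VP64 binds without cutting DNA and recruits transcriptional machinery to increase expression of the targeted gene. The plasmid belongs to an AAV-based SaCas9 toolkit developed for delivery to neurons in vivo, and part of it derives from an earlier dSaCas9-VPR AAV plasmid.
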