Addgene plasmid #113679: pJEP304-pAAV-EFS-dSaCas9-VP64-pA
Purpose: A EFS driven de-catalyzed SaCas9 fused to VP64 domain for increased transcription in targeted region
Depositing lab: Jonathan Ploski. Depositing organization: University of Texas at Dallas. Publication: The Development of an AAV-Based CRISPR SaCas9 Genome Editing System That Can Be Delivered to Neurons in vivo and Regulated via Doxycycline and Cre-Recombinase. Kumar N, Stanford W, de Solis C, Aradhana, Abraham ND, Dao TJ, Thaseen S, Sairavi A, Gonzalez CU, Ploski JE. Front Mol Neurosci. 2018 Nov 13;11:413. doi: 10.3389/fnmol.2018.00413. eCollection 2018. PubMed 30483052.
Backbone
  Vector backbone: AAV
  Backbone manufacturer: Alligent Technologies
  Backbone size w/o insert (bp): 7073
  Total vector size (bp): 6739
  Vector type: AAV, CRISPR, Synthetic Biology
Growth in bacteria
  Bacterial resistance: Ampicillin, 100 μg/mL
  Growth temperature: 37°C
  Growth strain: NEB Stable
  Copy number: High Copy
Gene/Insert
  Gene/Insert name: de-catalyzed SaCas9
  Species: Synthetic
  Tag / fusion protein: VP64 (C terminal on insert); NLS (N terminal on insert); NLS (C terminal on insert)
Resource information
  A portion of this plasmid was derived from a plasmid made by: George Church, AAV_NLS-dSaCas9-NLS-VPR plasmid #68495
Terms and licenses: Academic/Nonprofit Terms; Industry Terms: Not Available to Industry
How to cite: pJEP304-pAAV-EFS-dSaCas9-VP64-pA was a gift from Jonathan Ploski (Addgene plasmid # 113679 ; http://n2t.net/addgene:113679 ; RRID:Addgene_113679)
